>Addgene plasmid #139333 | DTECT - Plasmid for Standard Curve | addgene full sequence | sequence record 275613 | Addgene NGS Result
AGCGGGCAGTGAGCGCAACGCAATTAATGTGAGTTAGCTCACTCATTAGGCACCCCAGGCTTTACACTTT
ATGCTTCCGGCTCGTATGTTGTGTGGAATTGTGAGCGGATAACAATTTCACACAGGAAACAGCTATGACC
ATGATTACGCCAAGCTCAGAATTAACCCTCACTAAAGGGACTAGTCCTGCAGGTTTAAACGAATTCGCCC
TTCGGGTACCGAGCTCGAATTCTTAGAAGAGAGACAGAATGCTTCTTACCCGTGCCCCAGCGAAGTTTTT
CATTCACTTCAGCTTCTTCCCTGAAATCAGGACGGGTCTCGTGAGGAATTGGCAAGGGCGAATTCGCGGC
CGCTAAATTCAATTCGCCCTATAGTGAGTCGTATTACAATTCACTGGCCGTCGTTTTACAACGTCGTGAC
TGGGAAAACCCTGGCGTTACCCAACTTAATCGCCTTGCAGCACATCCCCCTTTCGCCAGCTGGCGTAATA
GCGAAGAGGCCCGCACCGATCGCCCTTCCCAACAGTTGCGCAGCCTATACGTACGGCAGTTTAAGGTTTA
CACCTATAAAAGAGAGAGCCGTTATCGTCTGTTTGTGGATGTACAGAGTGATATTATTGACACGCCGGGG
CGACGGATGGTGATCCCCCTGGCCAGTGCACGTCTGCTGTCAGATAAAGTCTCCCGTGAACTTTACCCGG
TGGTGCATATCGGGGATGAAAGCTGGCGCATGATGACCACCGATATGGCCAGTGTGCCGGTCTCCGTTAT
CGGGGAAGAAGTGGCTGATCTCAGCCACCGCGAAAATGACATCAAAAACGCCATTAACCTGATGTTCTGG
GGAATATAAATGTCAGGCATGAGATTATCAAAAAGGATCTTCACCTAGATCCTTTTCACGTAGAAAGCCA
GTCCGCAGAAACGGTGCTGACCCCGGATGAATGTCAGCTACTGGGCTATCTGGACAAGGGAAAACGCAAG
CGCAAAGAGAAAGCAGGTAGCTTGCAGTGGGCTTACATGGCGATAGCTAGACTGGGCGGTTTTATGGACA
GCAAGCGAACCGGAATTGCCAGCTGGGGCGCCCTCTGGTAAGGTTGGGAAGCCCTGCAAAGTAAACTGGA
TGGCTTTCTTGCCGCCAAGGATCTGATGGCGCAGGGGATCAAGCTCTGATCAAGAGACAGGATGAGGATC
GTTTCGCATGATTGAACAAGATGGATTGCACGCAGGTTCTCCGGCCGCTTGGGTGGAGAGGCTATTCGGC
TATGACTGGGCACAACAGACAATCGGCTGCTCTGATGCCGCCGTGTTCCGGCTGTCAGCGCAGGGGCGCC
CGGTTCTTTTTGTCAAGACCGACCTGTCCGGTGCCCTGAATGAACTGCAAGACGAGGCAGCGCGGCTATC
GTGGCTGGCCACGACGGGCGTTCCTTGCGCAGCTGTGCTCGACGTTGTCACTGAAGCGGGAAGGGACTGG
CTGCTATTGGGCGAAGTGCCGGGGCAGGATCTCCTGTCATCTCACCTTGCTCCTGCCGAGAAAGTATCCA
TCATGGCTGATGCAATGCGGCGGCTGCATACGCTTGATCCGGCTACCTGCCCATTCGACCACCAAGCGAA
ACATCGCATCGAGCGAGCACGTACTCGGATGGAAGCCGGTCTTGTCGATCAGGATGATCTGGACGAAGAG
CATCAGGGGCTCGCGCCAGCCGAACTGTTCGCCAGGCTCAAGGCGAGCATGCCCGACGGCGAGGATCTCG
TCGTGACCCATGGCGATGCCTGCTTGCCGAATATCATGGTGGAAAATGGCCGCTTTTCTGGATTCATCGA
CTGTGGCCGGCTGGGTGTGGCGGACCGCTATCAGGACATAGCGTTGGCTACCCGTGATATTGCTGAAGAG
CTTGGCGGCGAATGGGCTGACCGCTTCCTCGTGCTTTACGGTATCGCCGCTCCCGATTCGCAGCGCATCG
CCTTCTATCGCCTTCTTGACGAGTTCTTCTGAATTATTAACGCTTACAATTTCCTGATGCGGTATTTTCT
CCTTACGCATCTGTGCGGTATTTCACACCGCATCAGGTGGCACTTTTCGGGGAAATGTGCGCGGAACCCC
TATTTGTTTATTTTTCTAAATACATTCAAATATGTATCCGCTCATGAGATTATCAAAAAGGATCTTCACC
TAGATCCTTTTAAATTAAAAATGAAGTTTTAAATCAATCTAAAGTATATATGAGTAAACTTGGTCTGACA
GTTACCAATGCTTAATCAGTGAGGCACCTATCTCAGCGATCTGTCTATTTCGTTCATCCATAGTTGCCTG
ACTCCCCGTCGTGTAGATAACTACGATACGGGAGGGCTTACCATCTGGCCCCAGTGCTGCAATGATACCG
CGAGACCCACGCTCACCGGCTCCAGATTTATCAGCAATAAACCAGCCAGCCGGAAGGGCCGAGCGCAGAA
GTGGTCCTGCAACTTTATCCGCCTCCATCCAGTCTATTAATTGTTGCCGGGAAGCTAGAGTAAGTAGTTC
GCCAGTTAATAGTTTGCGCAACGTTGTTGCCATTGCTACAGGCATCGTGGTGTCACGCTCGTCGTTTGGT
ATGGCTTCATTCAGCTCCGGTTCCCAACGATCAAGGCGAGTTACATGATCCCCCATGTTGTGCAAAAAAG
CGGTTAGCTCCTTCGGTCCTCCGATCGTTGTCAGAAGTAAGTTGGCCGCAGTGTTATCACTCATGGTTAT
GGCAGCACTGCATAATTCTCTTACTGTCATGCCATCCGTAAGATGCTTTTCTGTGACTGGTGAGTACTCA
ACCAAGTCATTCTGAGAATAGTGTATGCGGCGACCGAGTTGCTCTTGCCCGGCGTCAATACGGGATAATA
CCGCGCCACATAGCAGAACTTTAAAAGTGCTCATCATTGGAAAACGTTCTTCGGGGCGAAAACTCTCAAG
GATCTTACCGCTGTTGAGATCCAGTTCGATGTAACCCACTCGTGCACCCAACTGATCTTCAGCATCTTTT
ACTTTCACCAGCGTTTCTGGGTGAGCAAAAACAGGAAGGCAAAATGCCGCAAAAAAGGGAATAAGGGCGA
CACGGAAATGTTGAATACTCATACTCTTCCTTTTTCAATATTATTGAAGCATTTATCAGGGTTATTGTCT
CATGACCAAAATCCCTTAACGTGAGTTTTCGTTCCACTGAGCGTCAGACCCCGTAGAAAAGATCAAAGGA
TCTTCTTGAGATCCTTTTTTTCTGCGCGTAATCTGCTGCTTGCAAACAAAAAAACCACCGCTACCAGCGG
TGGTTTGTTTGCCGGATCAAGAGCTACCAACTCTTTTTCCGAAGGTAACTGGCTTCAGCAGAGCGCAGAT
ACCAAATACTGTTCTTCTAGTGTAGCCGTAGTTAGGCCACCACTTCAAGAACTCTGTAGCACCGCCTACA
TACCTCGCTCTGCTAATCCTGTTACCAGTGGCTGCTGCCAGTGGCGATAAGTCGTGTCTTACCGGGTTGG
ACTCAAGACGATAGTTACCGGATAAGGCGCAGCGGTCGGGCTGAACGGGGGGTTCGTGCACACAGCCCAG
CTTGGAGCGAACGACCTACACCGAACTGAGATACCTACAGCGTGAGCTATGAGAAAGCGCCACGCTTCCC
GAAGGGAGAAAGGCGGACAGGTATCCGGTAAGCGGCAGGGTCGGAACAGGAGAGCGCACGAGGGAGCTTC
CAGGGGGAAACGCCTGGTATCTTTATAGTCCTGTCGGGTTTCGCCACCTCTGACTTGAGCGTCGATTTTT
GTGATGCTCGTCAGGGGGGCGGAGCCTATGGAAAAACGCCAGCAACGCGGCCTTTTTACGGTTCCTGGCC
TTTTGCTGGCCTTTTGCTCACATGTTCTTTCCTGCGTTATCCCCTGATTCTGTGGATAACCGTATTACCG
CCTTTGAGTGAGCTGATACCGCTCGCCGCAGCCGAACGACCGAGCGCAGCGAGTCAGTGAGCGAGGAAGC
GGAAGAGCGCCCAATACGCAAACCGCCTCTCCCCGCGCGTTGGCCGATTCATTAATGCAGCTGGCACGAC
AGGTTTCCCGACTGGAA
Features (pLannotate 1.2.2; 16 found; start..end, strand, type, name):
     25..46      +  protein_bind   CAP binding site: CAP binding activates transcription in the presence of cAMP. E. coli catabolite activator protein
     61..91      +  promoter       lac promoter: promoter for the E. coli lac operon
     99..115     +  protein_bind   lac operator: The lac repressor binds to the lac operator to inhibit transcription in E. coli. This inhibition can be relieved by adding lactose or isopropyl-β-D-thiogalactopyranoside (IPTG). lac repressor encoded by lacI
    160..178     +  promoter       T3 promoter: promoter for bacteriophage T3 RNA polymerase
    213..232     -  misc_feature   MCS (fragment): pUC18/19 multiple cloning site
    368..386     -  promoter       T7 promoter: promoter for bacteriophage T7 RNA polymerase
    389..536     +  CDS            lacZα (fragment): LacZα fragment of β-galactosidase; lacZ fragment
    546..849     +  CDS            ccdB (fragment): CcdB, a bacterial toxin that poisons DNA gyrase; ccdB; Plasmids containing the ccdB gene cannot be propagated in standard E. coli strains.
    897..1166    +  CDS            tnpA (fragment): TN5P_ECOLX - Also known as tnp. Experimental evidence at protein level: Swiss-Prot protein existence level 1. Mediates transposition of transposon Tn5 by a 'cut and paste' mechanism. First, the monomeric transposase binds the 19 bp inverted DNA repeats flanking the transposon. Then, dimerization of the DNA- bound transposase creates a synaptic DNA complex. After nicking of the first DNA strand, excision of the transposon proceeds through a series of intermediates. The transposase then mediates the insertion of the transposon at a new site by strand transfer. The activity of the wild- type tran
   1198..1992    +  CDS            NeoR/KanR: aminoglycoside phosphotransferase from Tn5; aph(3')-II (or nptII); confers resistance to neomycin, kanamycin, and G418 (Geneticin®)
   2013..2063    -  misc_feature   bom (fragment): basis of mobility region from pBR322
   2090..2149    +  promoter       AmpR promoter (fragment): bla
   2242..3102    -  CDS            AmpR: β-lactamase; bla; confers resistance to ampicillin, carbenicillin, and related antibiotics
   3103..3155    -  promoter       AmpR promoter (fragment): bla
   3226..3814    +  rep_origin     ori: high-copy-number ColE1/pMB1/pBR322/pUC origin of replication
   3997..12      +  CDS            lacI (fragment) (across the origin): lac repressor; lacI; The lac repressor binds to the lac operator to inhibit transcription in E. coli. This inhibition can be relieved by adding lactose or isopropyl-β-D-thiogalactopyranoside (IPTG).
