[The description below was written by a language model from this plasmid's Addgene catalogue record and pLannotate feature annotations shown in this document.]
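Description:
DTECT - Plasmid for Standard Curve is a small bacterial cloning plasmid built on a TOPO backbone. It carries a roughly 120 bp "DTECT ligation product" inserted by TOPO cloning. It is not an expression vector. The record gives its purpose as a defined DNA template for generating the standard curve needed to quantify the capture of genomic signatures in the DTECT assay, a method for detecting marker-free precision genome edits and genetic variants. The record does not describe the composition of the ligation product, and the feature table does not annotate it. By position, it presumably lies in the unannotated interval between the residual polylinker fragment and the T7 promoter.

The annotated features are typical of a positive-selection TOPO vector. A lac promoter with its CAP binding site and lac operator lies upstream of the cloning region, which is flanked by T3 and T7 promoters facing inward. These promoters serve mainly as sequencing primer sites here. Downstream of the cloning region are fragments of lacZα and ccdB. In this vector type, these form a lethal fusion gene that an insert disrupts, so that only recombinants grow in standard E. coli strains. Replication depends on a high-copy ColE1/pUC-type origin. The plasmid encodes both β-lactamase (AmpR) and a Tn5-derived NeoR/KanR gene, although the catalogue lists ampicillin as the selection used. The fragments of tnpA, bom and lacI are backbone remnants.

The catalogue states a total size of about 3.65 kb, whereas the sequenced record is 4,077 nt, so the listed backbone and total sizes are approximate.
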