Addgene plasmid #139333: DTECT - Plasmid for Standard Curve
Purpose: This plasmid is used to generate the unique standard curve required to quantify the capture of genomic signature using DTECT
Depositing lab: Alberto Ciccia. Depositing organization: Columbia University. Publication: Detection of Marker-Free Precision Genome Editing and Genetic Variation through the Capture of Genomic Signatures. Billon P, Nambiar TS, Hayward SB, Zafra MP, Schatoff EM, Oshima K, Dunbar A, Breinig M, Park YC, Ryu HS, Tschaharganeh DF, Levine RL, Baer R, Ferrando A, Dow LE, Ciccia A. Cell Rep. 2020 Mar 10;30(10):3280-3295.e6. doi: 10.1016/j.celrep.2020.02.068. PubMed 32160537.
Backbone
  Vector backbone: TOPO
  Backbone size w/o insert (bp): 3500
  Total vector size (bp): 3650
  Vector type: Unspecified
Growth in bacteria
  Bacterial resistance: Ampicillin, 100 μg/mL
  Growth temperature: 37°C
  Growth strain: DH5alpha
  Copy number: Unknown
Gene/Insert
  Gene/Insert name: DTECT ligation product
  Insert size (bp): 120
  Cloning method: TOPO Cloning
  Sequencing primers: 5′ TAA TAC GAC TCA CTA TAG GG
Terms and licenses: Academic/Nonprofit Terms; Industry Terms: Not Available to Industry
How to cite: DTECT - Plasmid for Standard Curve was a gift from Alberto Ciccia (Addgene plasmid # 139333 ; http://n2t.net/addgene:139333 ; RRID:Addgene_139333)
