>Addgene plasmid #139333 | DTECT - Plasmid for Standard Curve | depositor partial sequence | sequence record 269881 | Sequence for DTECT standard curve
GCAATTCCTCACGAGACCCGTCCTGATTTCAGGGAAGAAGCTGAAGTGAATGAAAAACTTCGCTGGGGCA
CGGGTAAGAAGCATTCTGTCTCTCTTCTAAGAATTCGAGCTCGGTACCCG
